>Addgene plasmid #31606 | pHA-ΔN335-Kin1A | depositor partial sequence | sequence record 36097 | HA tag and N-terminally truncated kinesin-1A/KIF5A
ATGGCTTCTAGCTATCCTTATGACGTGCCTGACTATGCCAGCCTGGGAGGACCTTCTAGAATTCGAGCTC
GGTACCATATGGAGCTGACTGCTGAGCAGTGGAAGAAGAAGTATGAGAAGGAGAAGGAGAAGACCAAGGC
CCAGAAGGAGACAATTGCGAAGCTAGAGGCTGAGCTTAGCCGGTGGCGCAATGGAGAGAATGTGCCTGAG
ACTGAGCGCCTGGCTGGAGAGGACTCAGCTCTGGGAGCTGAGCTCTGCGAGGAGACCCCTGTGAATGACA
ACTCATCCATTGTGGTACGCATCGCACCTGAGGAAAGGCAGAAATATGAGGAAGAGATCCGCCGTCTCTA
CAAGCAGCTTGATGACAAGGATGATGAGATCAACCAGCAGAGCCAGCTCATTGAGAAGCTGAAGCAGCAG
ATGCTGGACCAGGAAGAGCTGCTCGTGTCCACTCGGGGAGACAACGAGAAGGTCCAGCGGGAGCTTAGCC
ACCTGCAGTCCGAGAACGATGCTGCGAAGGACGAGGTGAAGGAAGTGCTGCAGGCCCTAGAGGAGCTGGC
GGTCAACTACGACCAGAAGTCCCAGGAGGTGGAGGAGAAGAGCCAGCAGAACCAGCTGCTGGTGGACGAG
CTGTCCCAGAAAGTGGCCACCATGCTGTCCCTGGAGTCCGAGCTACAGCGGCTCCAGGAGGTCAGTGGAC
ACCAGCGAAAGCGGATCGCTGAGGTGCTGAATGGGCTGATGAGGGACCTGAGTGAGTTCAGTGTCATCGT
GGGCAACGGCGAGATTAAGCTGCCCGTGGAGATCAGTGGGGCCATCGAGGAGGAGTTCACGGTGGCCCGG
CTCTACATCAGCAAGATCAAGTCGGAGGTGAAGTCCGTGGTTAAGCGATGTCGGCAGCTGGAGAACCTCC
AGGTGGAGTGTCATCGCAAGATGGAGGTGACCGGTAGGGAGCTGTCATCTTGCCAACTGCTCATCTCACA
GCATGAGGCCAAGATCCGTTCACTCACGGAGTACATGCAGACTGTGGAGTTGAAGAAACGGCACCTGGAA
GAGTCCTACGACTCCCTGAGCGATGAGCTTGCCAGGCTCCAGGCGCACGAAACTGTACACGAGGTAGCTC
TGAAAGACAAGGAGCCAGACACACAGGACGCGGAGGAGGTGAAGAAGGCCCTGGAACTACAGATGGAGAA
TCACCGTGAGGCCCATCACCGGCAGCTGGCCCGCCTCCGGGATGAGATTAATGAGAAACAGAAAACCATT
GATGAGCTGAAAGACCTGAACCAGAAGCTCCAGTTAGAGCTGGAGAAGCTTCAGGCCGACTATGAGAGGC
TGAAGAATGAAGAGAACGAGAAGAGCGCCAAGCTCCAGGAGCTGACATTTCTGTATGAGCGACATGAGCA
GTCCAAGCAGGACCTCAAGGGGCTGGAGGAGACAGTTGCCCGTGAACTCCAGACCCTCCACAACCTTCGC
AAGCTGTTCGTTCAAGACGTCACGACTCGAGTCAAGAAAAGTGCAGAAATGGAGCCCGAGGACAGTGGGG
GGATTCATTCCCAAAAGCAGAAGATCTCCTTTCTTGAGAACAACCTGNAACAGCTTACAAAGGTTCACAA
ACAGCTGGTACGTGACAATGCAGATCTGCGTTGTGAGCTTCCTAAATTGGAAAAACGACTTCGGGCTACG
GCTGAGAGAGTTAAGGCCCTGGAGGGTGCACTGAAGGAGGCCAAGGAGGGCGCTATGAAGGACAAGCGTA
GATACCAGCAGGAGGTGGACCGCATCAAAGAAGCCGTGCGGTACAAGAGCTCCGGCAAGCGGGGCCATTC
TGCCCAGATCGCTAAGCCTGTGAGGCCTGGCCACTATCCTGCCTCCTCACCCACCAACCCCTACGGCACC
CGGAGCCCCGAGTGTATCAGCTACACCAACAACCTCTTCCAGAACTACCAGAACCTGCACCTGCAGGCTG
CGCCTAGCTCCACTTCAGATATGTACTTTGCCAGCAGCGGAGCCACATCTGTTGCCCCCTTGGCTTCCTA
CCAGAAGGCCAACATGGACAATGGAAATGCCACAGATATCAACGACAACAGGAGTGACCTGCCGTGTGGC
TATGAGGCTGAGGACCAGGCCAAGCTTTTCCCTCTCCACCAAGAGACAGCAGCCAGCTAACTCCCAACCC
TGGCCACATATCTGCACTTTCAGGTAGCTGCAGGCCACTTCCCTCCCTAGCCCCAGCCTCCTCCTGTCTG
GCCATGGCTGCTTCTCCTGTTCATGTGTATGTGTATATGTTTGTATGTGTCTGTATGTGTGTGTTGTGTG
TGCATGAGTGTACCCACATCAGGAGGCCAAGGTTAGTAGGTGTGGGTGTCTTCATCCGTGTGTGTGTGTG
TGTGCGCGCTCACATCCACAGGCCAGCCTTGGTGTGGGTGTCTTCCTCTCTCACTTTCCATCTTACTTTT
TGAGGTCTCTCACAGAACCTGGAGCTTGCTGTTTTGGGGTAGACTGGCTGGTCAGTCACCTCCCCACCCT
CCCTCTGTCCCACCCCACCCCCCATATCTGCCCATTTCTGTCCCCTGGGGTACTGGGGATCC
