>Addgene plasmid #31606 | pHA-ΔN335-Kin1A | addgene partial sequence | sequence record 37424 | CMV-F 5'-CGCAAATGGGCGGTAGGCGTG-3'
GGGCTTGCGACTGTTNGTGACCGTCAGATCGCCTGGAGACGCCATCCACGCTGTTTTGACCTCCATAGAA
GACACCGGGACCGATCCAGCCTCCGGGGGATCTTGGTGGCGTGAAACTCCCGCACCTCTTCGGCCAGCGC
CTTGTAGAAGCGCGTATGGCTTCTAGCTATCCTTATGACGTGCCTGACTATGCCAGCCTGGGAGGACCTT
CTAGAATTCGAGCTCGGTACCATATGGAGCTGACTGCTGAGCAGTGGAAGAAGAAGTATGAGAAGGAGAA
GGAGAAGACCAAGGCCCAGAAGGAGACAATTGCGAAGCTAGAGGCTGAGCTTAGCCGGTGGCGCAATGGA
GAGAATGTGCCTGAGACTGAGCGCCTGGCTGGAGAGGACTCAGCTCTGGGAGCTGAGCTCTGCGAGGAGA
CCCCTGTGAATGACAACTCATCCATTGTGGTACGCATCGCACCTGAGGAAAGGCAGAAATATGAGGAAGA
GATCCGCCGTCTCTACAAGCAGCTTGATGACAAGGATGATGAGATCAACCAGCAGAGCCAGCTCATTGAG
AAGCTGAAGCAGCAGATGCTGGACCAGGAAGAGCTGCTCGTGTCCACTCGGGGAGACAACGAGAAGGTCC
AGCGGGAGCTTAGCCACCTGCAGTCCGAGAACGATGCTGCGAAGGACGAGGTGAAGGAAGTGCTGCAGGC
CCTAGAGGAGCTGGCGGTCAACTACGACCAGAAGTCCCAGGAGGTGGAGGAGAAGAGCCAGCAGAACCAG
CTGCTGGTGGACGAGCTGTCCCAGAAAGTGGCCACCATGCTGTCCCTGGAGTCCGAGCTAC
