[The description below was written by a language model from this plasmid's Addgene catalogue record.]
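Description:
pHA-ΔN335-Kin1A is a mammalian expression plasmid built on the pCGN backbone that encodes a truncated, "headless" form of mouse kinesin-1A (KIF5A). It is maintained in E. coli as a high-copy plasmid under ampicillin selection. The record does not include a feature table, so the origin of replication, polyadenylation signal and any other backbone elements are not documented here, and no mammalian selection marker is listed.

The insert, about 2.5 kb, derives from a mouse Kif5a cDNA clone and lacks the codons for amino acids 1–335. This is the N-terminal region containing the kinesin motor (head) domain, which is responsible for ATP hydrolysis and microtubule binding. The fragment was placed between KpnI and BamHI sites, both of which remain intact, so that it is fused in frame to an HA epitope tag supplied by the backbone at the N terminus. Transcription is driven by the CMV promoter, giving strong constitutive expression in transfected mammalian cells, and the HA tag allows the protein to be detected by immunostaining or immunoblotting and distinguished from endogenous kinesin.

Headless kinesin heavy chains of this kind retain the stalk and tail regions involved in dimerization and cargo or light-chain association but cannot move along microtubules, so they are generally used as dominant-negative inhibitors of the corresponding motor. The associated publication concerns the functional coupling of kinesin-1A and dynein in the bidirectional transport of neurofilaments, which is consistent with using this construct to disrupt kinesin-1A function in cells and assess the effect on neurofilament movement.
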