Addgene plasmid #31606: pHA-ΔN335-Kin1A
Depositing lab: Anthony Brown. Depositing organization: Ohio State University. Publication: Tight functional coupling of kinesin-1A and dynein motors in the bidirectional transport of neurofilaments. Uchida A, Alami NH, Brown A. Mol Biol Cell. 2009 Dec . 20(23):4997-5006. 10.1091/mbc.e09-04-0304 PubMed 19812246.
Backbone
  Vector backbone: pCGN
  Vector type: Mammalian Expression
Growth in bacteria
  Bacterial resistance: Ampicillin, 100 μg/mL
  Growth temperature: 37°C
  Growth strain: DH5alpha
  Growth instructions: E. coli DH5α, 16hrs at 37C
  Copy number: High Copy
Gene/Insert
  Gene/Insert name: ΔN335 kinesin-1A (alt names: headless kinesin-1A; headless KIF5A)
  Species: M. musculus (mouse)
  Insert size (bp): 2512
  Mutation: deleted amino acids 1-335
  GenBank ID: BC058396
  Entrez Gene: Kif5a (a.k.a. D10Bwg0738e, Khc, Kif5, Kns, mKIAA4086)
  Promoter: CMV
  Tag / fusion protein: HA-tag (N terminal on backbone)
  Cloning method: Restriction Enzyme; 5′ cloning site KpnI (not destroyed); 3′ cloning site BamHI (not destroyed)
  Sequencing primers: 5′ specific sequence primer; 3′ specific sequence primer
Resource information
  A portion of this plasmid was derived from a plasmid made by: I.M.A.G.E. clone 6824963 obtained from the American Type Culture Collection
Terms and licenses: Academic/Nonprofit Terms; Industry Terms: Not Available to Industry
How to cite: pHA-ΔN335-Kin1A was a gift from Anthony Brown (Addgene plasmid # 31606 ; http://n2t.net/addgene:31606 ; RRID:Addgene_31606)
